Addgene plasmid #156576: pD649-HAsp-LCN2-Fc(DAPA)-AviTag-6xHis
Purpose: Mammalian expression of secreted protein fused to Fc(DAPA)-Avi-6xHis.
Depositing lab: Chris Garcia. Depositing organization: Stanford University. Publication: A Human IgSF Cell-Surface Interactome Reveals a Complex Network of Protein-Protein Interactions. Wojtowicz WM, Vielmetter J, Fernandes RA, Siepe DH, Eastman CL, Chisholm GB, Cox S, Klock H, Anderson PW, Rue SM, Miller JJ, Glaser SM, Bragstad ML, Vance J, Lam AW, Lesley SA, Zinn K, Garcia KC. Cell. 2020 Aug 20;182(4):1027-1043.e17. doi: 10.1016/j.cell.2020.07.025. PubMed 32822567.
Backbone
  Vector backbone: pD649
  Backbone size w/o insert (bp): 6106
  Vector type: Mammalian Expression
Growth in bacteria
  Bacterial resistance: Ampicillin, 100 μg/mL
  Growth temperature: 37°C
  Growth strain: DH5alpha
  Copy number: High Copy
Gene/Insert
  Gene/Insert name: LCN2 (alt name: NGAL)
  Species: H. sapiens (human)
  Insert size (bp): 534
  Mutation: Fc region of human IgG contains D265A and P329A mutations (DAPA)
  Entrez Gene: LCN2 (a.k.a. 24p3, MSFI, NGAL, p25)
  Promoter: CMV/SP6
  Tag / fusion protein: Fc(DAPA)-AviTag-6xHis (C terminal on backbone)
  Cloning method: Restriction Enzyme; 5′ cloning site GCGGCCGC (not destroyed); 3′ cloning site GGCGCGCC (not destroyed)
  Sequencing primers: 5′ ATTTAGGTGACACTATAG; 3′ CACGTACCAGTTGAACTTCACC
Resource information
  A portion of this plasmid was derived from a plasmid made by: synthesis by ThermoFisher
Terms and licenses: Academic/Nonprofit Terms; Industry Terms: Not Available to Industry
Depositor comments: Some plasmids in this collection may have an IS4-like element ISVsa5 family transposase upstream of the CMV promoter.
How to cite: pD649-HAsp-LCN2-Fc(DAPA)-AviTag-6xHis was a gift from Chris Garcia (Addgene plasmid # 156576 ; http://n2t.net/addgene:156576 ; RRID:Addgene_156576)
