[The description below was written by a language model from this plasmid's Addgene catalogue record and pLannotate feature annotations shown in this document.]
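Description:
pD649-HAsp-LCN2-Fc(DAPA)-AviTag-6xHis is a mammalian expression plasmid built on the pD649 backbone for producing human lipocalin-2 (LCN2, also called NGAL) as a secreted Fc fusion protein. It is propagated in E. coli at high copy through a ColE1/pUC-type origin and selected with ampicillin via a complete β-lactamase gene. The sequenced record is 6,640 nt, which matches the stated backbone plus the 534 bp insert.

Expression is driven by the CMV immediate-early enhancer and promoter, followed by a fragment of CMV intron A and an SP6 phage promoter, which could also support in vitro transcription. The open reading frame begins with a secretion signal: the plasmid name indicates an HA signal peptide, while the annotation software matched only a partial immunoglobulin heavy chain signal sequence in that position. Next comes the LCN2 coding region, cloned between retained NotI and AscI sites, and then a human IgG1 constant region fragment. This Fc carries the D265A and P329A (DAPA) substitutions, which are generally used to reduce Fc effector interactions. The catalogue lists a C-terminal AviTag, for site-specific enzymatic biotinylation, and a 6xHis tag, for metal-affinity purification, although neither was annotated in the feature table. A bGH polyadenylation signal ends the transcript.

A second cassette contains SV40 early and EM7 promoters upstream of a puromycin N-acetyltransferase sequence, annotated as a fragment, and an SV40 poly(A) signal, which suggests an option for puromycin selection in mammalian cells. Short f1 ori, lacZα, KanR and ble fragments appear to be backbone remnants. The depositor notes that some plasmids in this collection may carry an IS4-like transposase upstream of the CMV promoter, but none is annotated here. The construct belongs to a set made for recombinant secreted proteins used in human cell-surface protein interaction screening.
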