Features (pLannotate 1.2.2; 21 found; start..end, strand, type, name):
    220..328     -  rep_origin     f1 ori (fragment): f1 bacteriophage origin of replication; arrow indicates direction of (+) strand synthesis
    329..440     -  polyA_signal   bGH poly(A) signal: bovine growth hormone polyadenylation signal
    655..1332    -  CDS            IGHG1 (fragment): IGHG1_HUMAN - Experimental evidence at protein level: Swiss-Prot protein existence level 1. Constant region of immunoglobulin heavy chains. Immunoglobulins, also known as antibodies, are membrane-bound or secreted glycoproteins produced by B lymphocytes. In the recognition phase of humoral immunity, the membrane-bound immunoglobulins serve as receptors which, upon binding of a specific antigen, trigger the clonal expansion and differentiation of B lymphocytes into immunoglobulins- secreting plasma cells. Secreted immunoglobulins mediate the effector phase of humoral immunity, which results in
   1348..1890    -  CDS            LCN2 (fragment): NGAL_HUMAN - Also known as HNL, NGAL From Homo sapiens (Human).
   1990..2027    -  CDS            IgH signal sequence (fragment): signal sequence from the mouse immunoglobulin heavy chain variable region
   2031..2049    -  promoter       SP6 promoter: promoter for bacteriophage SP6 RNA polymerase
   2101..2144    -  intron         CMV intron (fragment): modified intron A from human cytomegalovirus
   2280..2483    -  promoter       CMV promoter: human cytomegalovirus (CMV) immediate early promoter
   2484..2787    -  enhancer       CMV enhancer: human cytomegalovirus immediate early enhancer
   3030..3046    -  protein_bind   lac operator: The lac repressor binds to the lac operator to inhibit transcription in E. coli. This inhibition can be relieved by adding lactose or isopropyl-β-D-thiogalactopyranoside (IPTG). lac repressor encoded by lacI
   3502..3521    +  CDS            lacZα (fragment): LacZα fragment of β-galactosidase; lacZ fragment
   3546..3563    -  terminator     rrnB T2 terminator (fragment): transcription terminator T2 from the E. coli rrnB gene
   3788..4376    -  rep_origin     ori: high-copy-number ColE1/pMB1/pBR322/pUC origin of replication
   4487..4511    +  CDS            KanR (fragment): aminoglycoside phosphotransferase; aph(3')-Ia; confers resistance to kanamycin
   4541..4637    +  promoter       AmpR promoter (fragment): bla
   4640..5500    +  CDS            AmpR: β-lactamase; bla; confers resistance to ampicillin, carbenicillin, and related antibiotics
   5553..5674    -  polyA_signal   SV40 poly(A) signal: SV40 polyadenylation signal
   5669..5794    -  CDS            ble (fragment): BLE_KLEPN - Experimental evidence at protein level: Swiss-Prot protein existence level 1. Binding protein with a strong affinity to the bleomycin family of antibiotics. Binds to CL990; an antimitotic-antibiotic compound. From Klebsiella pneumoniae.
   5804..6403    -  CDS            PuroR (fragment): puromycin N-acetyltransferase; pac from Streptomyces; confers resistance to puromycin
   6422..6469    -  promoter       EM7 promoter: synthetic bacterial promoter&nbsp
   6517..206     -  promoter       SV40 promoter (across the origin): SV40 enhancer and early promoter
>Addgene plasmid #156576 | pD649-HAsp-LCN2-Fc(DAPA)-AviTag-6xHis | addgene full sequence | sequence record 368747 | Addgene NGS Result
GAACTGGGCGGAGTTAGGGGCGGGATGGGCGGAGTTAGGGGCGGGACTATGGTTGCTGACTAATTGAGAT
GCATGCTTTGCATACTTCTGCCTGCTGGGGAGCCTGGGGACTTTCCACACCTGGTTGCTGACTAATTGAG
ATGCATGCTTTGCATACTTCTGCCTGCTGGGGAGCCTGGGGACTTTCCACACCCTAACTGACACACATTC
CACAGAATTAATTCGCGTTAAATTTTTGTTAAATCAGCTCATTTTTTAACCAATAGGCCGAAATCGGCAA
AATCCCTTATAAATCAAAAGAATAGACCGAGATAGGGTTGAGTGTTGTGATGCAATTTCCTCATTTTATT
AGGAAAGGACAGTGGGAGTGGCACCTTCCAGGGTCAAGGAAGGCACGGGGGAGGGGCAAACAACAGATGG
CTGGCAACTAGAAGGCACAGTCGAGGCTGATTTTCTCTATCTATTTATTTTACTACTCAAGACTATCTTG
CAAAGTAGAAGAACCCTGTCTGCAGTATGACGACCGTGTATACCCGATTGGCTTACCGGGTAACGCGTTG
TGCCAGTGACTACAGGCCGGCCTTAGTGGTGATGGTGGTGGTGTTCATGCCACTCAATCTTCTGAGCCTC
GAAAATATCATTAAGACCGCTGCCGCCGGGGCTCAGGCTCAGGGACTTCTGGGTGTAGTGGTTGTGCAGG
GCCTCGTGCATCACGCTGCAGCTGAACACGTTGCCCTGCTGCCACCTGGACTTGTCCACGGTCAGCTTGC
TGTACAGGAAGAAGCTGCCGTCGCTGTCCAGCACTGGGGGGGTGGTCTTGTAGTTGTTCTCGGGCTGGCC
GTTGCTCTCCCACTCCACGGCGATATCGCTGGGGTAGAAGCCCTTCACCAGACAGGTCAGGGACACCTGG
TTCTTGGTCATCTCCTCCCGGCTGGGGGGCAGGGTGTACACCTGGGGCTCCCGTGGCTGGCCCTTGGCCT
TGCTGATTGTCTTTTCGATTGGGGCAGCCAGGGCCTTGTTGGAGACTTTGCACTTGTATTCTTTGCCGTT
CAGCCAGTCCTGGTGCAGCACGGTCAGCACGGACACCACCCTGTAGGTGCTGTTGTACTGCTCCTCTCTG
GGCTTGGTCTTGGCGTTGTGCACCTCCACGCCGTCCACGTACCAGTTGAACTTCACCTCTGGGTCCTCGT
GGGACACGGCCACCACCACGCAGGTCACCTCGGGGGTCCTGCTGATCATCAGGGTGTCCTTGGGCTTGGG
GGGGAACAGGAACACGGAAGGCCCTCCCAGCAGTTCTGGAGCTGGGCAGGGGGGGCAGGTGTGGGTCTTG
TCGCCGCCCGGCGCGCCACCGTCGATGCACTGGTCGATAGGCACGGGGAACACGATGTGATTCTCAGGCA
GGCCCAGGCTCTTGCTGAACCGGATGAAGTTCTCTTTCAGTTCGCTGGTCAGCTCTTTGGTCCGGCCGTA
CAGGGTGATCTTGAAGTACTCGCGGTTCTGGGACACCTTCTTGAAGAACACCATGGCGTGCTGGTTGTAG
TTGGTGGACACCACTCTGACGAGGTAAGAGGTCAGGCCGGGGTAGCTCTTGATATTGCCCAGGGTAAACT
CGCCAGGCTGGCAGCCAGGCACGAAGGTTCTGATCCAGTAGTCGCACTTCTTCTTCCGGAACAGCACGCT
GGTCACGTTGTAGCTCTTATCCTCTTTCAGCTCGTAGATGGTGGCGTACATCTTCTGAGGGTCCTTGTCC
TCTCTCAGGATGGCATTTCCGGCCAGGCCGACAACGTACCACTTGCCTTGGAACTGGTTGTCCTGGAAGT
TCTGCTGCAGGGGCACCTTGCTCAGTGGAGGAGCTGGAATCAGATCAGATGTGCTATCCTGGGCGGCCGC
AGCGAACACCAGGCAGAAGATGTAGCTCAGGGCAATGATGGTCTTCATGGTGGCGCTAGCAGGCGCGTTT
TCGATAGAACCGAGGTGCAGTTGGACCTGGGAGTGGACACCTGTGGAGAGAAAGGCAAAGTGGATGTTAT
TCTATAGTGTCACCTAAATCGTATGTGTATGATACATAAGGTTATGTATTAATTGTAGCCGCGTTCTAAC
GAAGCCAAGGGGGTGGGCCTATAGACTCTATAGGCGGTACTTACGTCACTCTTGGCACGGGGAATCCGCG
TTCCAATGCACCGTTCCCGGCCGCGGAGGCTGGATCGGTCCCGGTGTCTTCTATGGAGGTCAAAACAGCG
TGGATGGCGTCTCCAGGCGATCTGACGGTTCACTAAACGAGCTCTGCTTATATAGACCTCCCACCGTACA
CGCCTACCGCCCATTTGCGTCAATGGGGCGGAGTTGTTACGACATTTTGGAAAGTCCCGTTGATTTTGGT
GCCAAAACAAACTCCCATTGACGTCAATGGGGTGGAGACTTGGAAATCCCCGTGAGTCAAACCGCTATCC
ACGCCCATTGATGTACTGCCAAAACCGCATCACCATGGTAATAGCGATGACTAATACGTAGATGTACTGC
CAAGTAGGAAAGTCCCATAAGGTCATGTACTGGGCATAATGCCAGGCGGGCCATTTACCGTCATTGACGT
CAATAGGGGGCGTACTTGGCATATGATACACTTGATGTACTGCCAAGTGGGCAGTTTACCGTAAATACTC
CACCCATTGACGTCAATGGAAAGTCCCTATTGGCGTTACTATGGGAACATACGTCATTATTGACGTCAAT
GGGCGGGGGTCGTTGGGCGGTCAGCCAGGCGGGCCATTTACCGTAAGTTATGTAACGCGGAACTCCATAT
ATGGGCTATGAACTAATGACCCCGTAATTGATTACTATTAATAACTAGTCAATAATCAATGCCAACATGG
CGGTCATATTGGACATGAGCCAATATAAATGTACATATTATGATATAGATACAACGTATGCAATGGCCAA
TAGCCAATATTGATTTATGCTATATAACCAATGAATAATATGGCTAATGGCCAATATTGAGTCAACGCCA
CTGTGCATGAAGCTCGTAATTGTTATCCGCTCACAATTAAGGGCGACACAAAATTTATTCTAAATGATAA
TAAATACTGATAACATCTTATAGTTTGTATTATATTTTGTATTATCGTTGACATGTATAATTTTGATATC
AAAAACTGATTTTCCCTTTATTATTTTCGAGATTTATTTTCTTAATTCTCTTTAACAAACTAGAAATATT
GTATATACAAAAAATCATAAATAATAGATGAATAGTTTAATTATAGGTGTTCATCAATCGAAAAAGCAAC
GTATCTTATTTAAAGTGCGTTGCTTTTTTCTCATTTATAAGGTTAAATAATTCTCATATATCAAGCAAAG
TGACAGGCGCCCTTAAATATTCTGACAAATGCTCTTTCCCTAAACTCCCCCCATAAAAAAACCCGCCGAA
GCGGGTTTTTACGTTATTTGCGGATTAACGATTACTCGTTATCAGAACCGCCCAGGGGGCCCGAGCTTAA
GACTGGCCGTCGTTTTACAACACAGAAAGAGTTTGTAGAAACGCAAAAAGGCCATCCGTCAGGGGCCTTC
TGCTTAGTTTGATGCCTGGCAGTTCCCTACTCTCGCCTTCCGCTTCCTCGCTCACTGACTCGCTGCGCTC
GGTCGTTCGGCTGCGGCGAGCGGTATCAGCTCACTCAAAGGCGGTAATACGGTTATCCACAGAATCAGGG
GATAACGCAGGAAAGAACATGTGAGCAAAAGGCCAGCAAAAGGCCAGGAACCGTAAAAAGGCCGCGTTGC
TGGCGTTTTTCCATAGGCTCCGCCCCCCTGACGAGCATCACAAAAATCGACGCTCAAGTCAGAGGTGGCG
AAACCCGACAGGACTATAAAGATACCAGGCGTTTCCCCCTGGAAGCTCCCTCGTGCGCTCTCCTGTTCCG
ACCCTGCCGCTTACCGGATACCTGTCCGCCTTTCTCCCTTCGGGAAGCGTGGCGCTTTCTCATAGCTCAC
GCTGTAGGTATCTCAGTTCGGTGTAGGTCGTTCGCTCCAAGCTGGGCTGTGTGCACGAACCCCCCGTTCA
GCCCGACCGCTGCGCCTTATCCGGTAACTATCGTCTTGAGTCCAACCCGGTAAGACACGACTTATCGCCA
CTGGCAGCAGCCACTGGTAACAGGATTAGCAGAGCGAGGTATGTAGGCGGTGCTACAGAGTTCTTGAAGT
GGTGGGCTAACTACGGCTACACTAGAAGAACAGTATTTGGTATCTGCGCTCTGCTGAAGCCAGTTACCTT
CGGAAAAAGAGTTGGTAGCTCTTGATCCGGCAAACAAACCACCGCTGGTAGCGGTGGTTTTTTTGTTTGC
AAGCAGCAGATTACGCGCAGAAAAAAAGGATCTCAAGAAGATCCTTTGATCTTTTCTACGGGGTCTGACG
CTCAGTGGAACGACGCGCGCGTAACTCACGTTAAGGGATTTTGGTCATGAGCAAGGGGTGTTATGAGCCA
TATTCAGGTATAAATGGGCTCGCGATAATGTTCAGAATTGGTTAATTGGTTGTAACACTGACCCCTATTT
GTTTATTTTTCTAAATACATTCAAATATGTATCCGCTCATGAGACAATAACCCTGATAAATGCTTCAATA
ATATTGAAAAAGGAAGAATATGAGTATTCAACATTTCCGTGTCGCCCTTATTCCCTTTTTTGCGGCATTT
TGCCTTCCTGTTTTTGCTCACCCAGAAACGCTGGTGAAAGTAAAAGATGCTGAAGATCAGTTGGGTGCAC
GAGTGGGTTACATCGAACTGGATCTCAACAGCGGTAAGATCCTTGAGAGTTTTCGCCCCGAAGAACGTTT
TCCAATGATGAGCACTTTTAAAGTTCTGCTATGTGGCGCGGTATTATCCCGTATTGACGCCGGGCAAGAG
CAACTCGGTCGCCGCATACACTATTCTCAGAATGACTTGGTTGAGTACTCACCAGTCACAGAAAAGCATC
TTACGGATGGCATGACAGTAAGAGAATTATGCAGTGCTGCCATAACCATGAGTGATAACACTGCGGCCAA
CTTACTTCTGACAACGATCGGAGGACCGAAGGAGCTAACCGCTTTTTTGCACAACATGGGGGATCATGTA
ACTCGCCTTGATCGTTGGGAACCGGAGCTGAATGAAGCCATACCAAACGACGAGCGTGACACCACGATGC
CTGTAGCGATGGCAACAACGTTGCGCAAACTATTAACTGGCGAACTACTTACTCTAGCTTCCCGGCAACA
ATTAATAGACTGGATGGAGGCGGATAAAGTTGCAGGACCACTTCTGCGCTCGGCCCTTCCGGCTGGCTGG
TTTATTGCTGATAAATCCGGAGCCGGTGAGCGTGGTTCTCGCGGTATCATCGCAGCGCTGGGGCCAGATG
GTAAGCCCTCCCGTATCGTAGTTATCTACACGACGGGGAGTCAGGCAACTATGGATGAACGAAATAGACA
GATCGCTGAGATAGGTGCCTCACTGATTAAGCATTGGTAATGACCATGATTACGCCAAGCTCTAGCTAGA
GGTCGACGGTATACAGACATGATAAGATACATTGATGAGTTTGGACAAACCACAACTAGAATGCAGTGAA
AAAAATGCTTTATTTGTGAAATTTGTGATGCTATTGCTTTATTTGTAACCATTATAAGCTGCAATAAACA
AGTTGGGGTGGGCGAAGAACTCCAGCATGAGATCCCCGCGCTGGAGGATCATCCAGCCGGCGTCCCGGAA
AACGATTCCGAAGCCCAACCTTTCATAGAAGGCGGCGGTGGAATCGAAATCTCGTAGCACGTGTCAGGCA
CCGGGCTTGCGGGTCATGCACCAGGTGCGCGGTCCTTCGGGCACCTCGACGTCGGCGGTGACGGTGAAGC
CGAGCCGCTCGTAGAAGGGGAGGTTGCGGGGCGCGGATGTCTCCAGGAAGGCGGGCACCCCGGCGCGCTC
GGCCGCCTCCACTCCGGGGAGCACGACGGCGCTGCCCAGACCCTTGCCCTGGTGGTCGGGCGAGACGCCG
ACGGTGGCCAGGAACCACGCGGGCTCCTTGGGCCGGTGCGGCGCCAGGAGGCCTTCCATCTGTTGCTGCG
CGGCCAGCCGGGAACCGCTCAACTCGGCCATGCGCGGGCCGATCTCGGCGAACACCGCCCCCGCTTCGAC
GCTCTCCGGCGTGGTCCAGACCGCCACCGCGGCGCCGTCGTCCGCGACCCACACCTTGCCGATGTCGAGC
CCGACGCGCGTGAGGAAGAGTTCTTGCAGCTCGGTGACCCGCTCGATGTGGCGGTCCGGATCGACGGTGT
GGCGCGTGGCGGGGTAGTCGGCGAACGCGGCGGCGAGGGTGCGTACGGCCCTGGGGACGTCGTCGCGGGT
GGCGAGGCGCACCGTGGGCTTGTACTCGGTCATGGTTTAGTTCCTCACCTTGTCGTATTATACTATGCCG
ATATACTATGCCGATGATTAATTGTCAACACGTGCTGATCAGATCCGAAAATGGATATACAAGCTCCCGG
GAGCTTTTTGCAAAAGCCTAGGCCTCCAAAAAAGCCTCCTCACTACTTCTGGAATAGCTCAGAGGCAGAG
GCGGCCTCGGCCTCTGCATAAATAAAAAAAATTAGTCAGCCATGGGGCGGAGAATGGGCG
